>Addgene plasmid #42807 | TAL3344 | depositor partial sequence | sequence record 57927 | TAL3344 sequence 2430 bps
TCTAGAGCTAGCACCATGGACTACAAAGACCATGACGGTGATTATAAAGATCATGACATCGATTACAAGG
ATGACGATGACAAGATGGCCCCCAAGAAGAAGAGGAAGGTGGGCATTCACCGCGGGGTACCTATGGTGGA
CTTGAGGACACTCGGTTATTCGCAACAGCAACAGGAGAAAATCAAGCCTAAGGTCAGGAGCACCGTCGCG
CAACACCACGAGGCGCTTGTGGGGCATGGCTTCACTCATGCGCATATTGTCGCGCTTTCACAGCACCCTG
CGGCGCTTGGGACGGTGGCTGTCAAATACCAAGATATGATTGCGGCCCTGCCCGAAGCCACGCACGAGGC
AATTGTAGGGGTCGGTAAACAGTGGTCGGGAGCGCGAGCACTTGAGGCGCTGCTGACTGTGGCGGGTGAG
CTTAGGGGGCCTCCGCTCCAGCTCGACACCGGGCAGCTGCTGAAGATCGCGAAGAGAGGGGGAGTAACAG
CGGTAGAGGCAGTGCACGCCTGGCGCAATGCGCTCACCGGGGCCCCCTTGAACCTGACCCCAGACCAGGT
AGTCGCAATCGCGTCAAACGGAGGGGGAAAGCAAGCCCTGGAAACCGTGCAAAGGTTGTTGCCGGTCCTT
TGTCAAGACCACGGCCTTACACCGGAGCAAGTCGTGGCCATTGCAAGCAACATCGGTGGCAAACAGGCTC
TTGAGACGGTTCAGAGACTTCTCCCAGTTCTCTGTCAAGCCCACGGGCTGACTCCCGATCAAGTTGTAGC
GATTGCGTCCAACGGTGGAGGGAAACAAGCATTGGAGACTGTCCAACGGCTCCTTCCCGTGTTGTGTCAA
GCCCACGGTTTGACGCCTGCACAAGTGGTCGCCATCGCCAGCCATGATGGCGGTAAGCAGGCGCTGGAAA
CAGTACAGCGCCTGCTGCCTGTACTGTGCCAGGATCATGGACTGACCCCAGACCAGGTAGTCGCAATCGC
GTCGAACATTGGGGGAAAGCAAGCCCTGGAAACCGTGCAAAGGTTGTTGCCGGTCCTTTGTCAAGACCAC
GGCCTTACACCGGAGCAAGTCGTGGCCATTGCAAGCAATGGGGGTGGCAAACAGGCTCTTGAGACGGTTC
AGAGACTTCTCCCAGTTCTCTGTCAAGCCCACGGGCTGACTCCCGATCAAGTTGTAGCGATTGCGTCCAA
CGGTGGAGGGAAACAAGCATTGGAGACTGTCCAACGGCTCCTTCCCGTGTTGTGTCAAGCCCACGGTTTG
ACGCCTGCACAAGTGGTCGCCATCGCCAGCCATGATGGCGGTAAGCAGGCGCTGGAAACAGTACAGCGCC
TGCTGCCTGTACTGTGCCAGGATCATGGACTGACCCCAGACCAGGTAGTCGCAATCGCGAACAATAATGG
GGGAAAGCAAGCCCTGGAAACCGTGCAAAGGTTGTTGCCGGTCCTTTGTCAAGACCACGGCCTTACACCG
GAGCAAGTCGTGGCCATTGCATCCCACGACGGTGGCAAACAGGCTCTTGAGACGGTTCAGAGACTTCTCC
CAGTTCTCTGTCAAGCCCACGGGCTGACTCCCGATCAAGTTGTAGCGATTGCGTCGAACATTGGAGGGAA
ACAAGCATTGGAGACTGTCCAACGGCTCCTTCCCGTGTTGTGTCAAGCCCACGGTTTGACGCCTGCACAA
GTGGTCGCCATCGCCTCGAATGGCGGCGGTAAGCAGGCGCTGGAAACAGTACAGCGCCTGCTGCCTGTAC
TGTGCCAGGATCATGGACTGACCCCAGACCAGGTAGTCGCAATCGCGTCACATGACGGGGGAAAGCAAGC
CCTGGAAACCGTGCAAAGGTTGTTGCCGGTCCTTTGTCAAGACCACGGCCTTACACCGGAGCAAGTCGTG
GCCATTGCAAGCAATGGGGGTGGCAAACAGGCTCTTGAGACGGTTCAGAGACTTCTCCCAGTTCTCTGTC
AAGCCCACGGGCTGACTCCCGATCAAGTTGTAGCGATTGCGTCGCATGACGGAGGGAAACAAGCATTGGA
GACTGTCCAACGGCTCCTTCCCGTGTTGTGTCAAGCCCACGGTTTGACGCCTGCACAAGTGGTCGCCATC
GCCAACAACAACGGCGGTAAGCAGGCGCTGGAAACAGTACAGCGCCTGCTGCCTGTACTGTGCCAGGATC
ATGGACTGACACCCGAACAGGTGGTCGCCATTGCTTCTAATGGGGGAGGACGGCCAGCCTTGGAGTCCAT
CGTAGCCCAATTGTCCAGGCCCGATCCCGCGTTGGCTGCGTTAACGAATGACCATCTGGTGGCGTTGGCA
TGTCTTGGTGGACGACCCGCGCTCGATGCAGTCAAAAAGGGTCTGCCTCATGCTCCCGCATTGATCAAAA
GAACCAACCGGCGGATTCCCGAGAGAACTTCCCATCGAGTCGCGGGATCC
