>Addgene plasmid #42807 | TAL3344 | addgene partial sequence | sequence record 60794 | JDS-TALEN-F 5'-TAGGGGTCGGTAAACAGTGG-3'
GCGGGTGAGCTTAGGGGGCCTCCGCTCCAGCTCGACACCGGGCAGCTGCTGAAGATCGCGAAGAGAGGGG
GAGTAACAGCGGTAGAGGCAGTGCACGCCTGGCGCAATGCGCTCACCGGGGCCCCCTTGAACCTGACCCC
AGACCAGGTAGTCGCAATCGCGTCAAACGGAGGGGGAAAGCAAGCCCTGGAAACCGTGCAAAGGTTGTTG
CCGGTCCTTTGTCAAGACCACGGCCTTACACCGGAGCAAGTCGTGGCCATTGCAAGCAACATCGGTGGCA
AACAGGCTCTTGAGACGGTTCAGAGACTTCTCCCAGTTCTCTGTCAAGCCCACGGGCTGACTCCCGATCA
AGTTGTAGCGATTGCGTCCAACGGTGGAGGGAAACAAGCATTGGAGACTGTCCAACGGCTCCTTCCCGTG
TTGTGTCAAGCCCACGGTTTGACGCCTGCACAAGTGGTCGCCATCGCCAGCCATGATGGCGGTAAGCAGG
CGCTGGAAACAGTACAGCGCCTGCTGCCTGTACTGTGCCAGGATCATGGACTGACCCCAGACCAGGTAGT
CGCAATCGCGTCGAACATTGGGGGAAAGCAAGCCCTGGAAACCGTGCAAAGGTTGTTGCCGGTCCTTTGT
CAAGACCACGGCCTTACACCGGAGCAAGTCGTGGCCATTGCAAGCAATGGGGGTGGCAAACAGGCTCTTG
AGACGGTTCAGAGACTTCTCCCAGTTCTCTGTCAAGCCCACGGGCTGACTCCCGATCAAGTTGTAGCGAT
TGCGTCC
