[The description below was written by a language model from this plasmid's Addgene catalogue record.]
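Description:
TAL3344 is a TALEN expression plasmid that encodes the left-hand monomer of a nuclease pair designed against the zebrafish gene prothymosin alpha a (ptmaa). It is built on the JDS78 backbone, a roughly 6.4 kb vector classed as mammalian expression with a T7 promoter. It is propagated in E. coli as a high-copy plasmid under ampicillin selection. No feature table accompanies the record, so the origin of replication and other backbone elements are not itemised.

The insert of about 1.6 kb is an engineered array of TAL effector repeats, assembled to recognise a specific DNA half-site in ptmaa. Although the record lists the species as zebrafish, this reflects the genomic target; the insert is a designed DNA-binding domain, not a copy of the zebrafish gene. It was cloned by restriction enzyme methods, with both junction sites destroyed in the process. The backbone supplies an N-terminal 3X FLAG tag and a C-terminal wild-type FokI nuclease domain, giving a complete TALE–FokI fusion. A CMV promoter drives expression in cells. The T7 designation indicates the construct can presumably also serve as a template for in vitro transcription, yielding mRNA suitable for embryo injection. The use of a BGH reverse sequencing primer suggests a BGH polyadenylation region downstream of the coding sequence.

Because FokI cleaves only as a dimer, this plasmid is meant to be used with a matching right-hand TALEN that binds the opposite strand across a spacer. The resulting double-strand break is repaired imprecisely, producing disruptive indels. This fits the associated work on targeted gene disruption in somatic zebrafish cells.
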