Addgene plasmid #42807: TAL3344
Depositing lab: Keith Joung. Depositing organization: Massachusetts General Hospital. Publication: Targeted gene disruption in somatic zebrafish cells using engineered TALENs. Sander JD, Cade L, Khayter C, Reyon D, Peterson RT, Joung JK, Yeh JR. Nat Biotechnol. 2011 Aug 5;29(8):697-8. doi: 10.1038/nbt.1934. PubMed 21822241.
Backbone
  Vector backbone: JDS78
  Backbone manufacturer: Addgene plasmid #32290
  Backbone size w/o insert (bp): 6447
  Vector type: Mammalian Expression ; T7
Growth in bacteria
  Bacterial resistance: Ampicillin, 100 μg/mL
  Growth temperature: 37°C
  Growth strain: XL1 Blue
  Copy number: High Copy
Gene/Insert
  Gene/Insert name: ZebrafishCommunity-prothymosin alpha a-left (alt name: prothymosin alpha a)
  Species: D. rerio (zebrafish)
  Insert size (bp): 1640
  Entrez Gene: ptmaa (a.k.a. ptma, cb515, fk58d04, sb:cb515, MGC158634, zgc:85633, wu:fb77b12, wu:fk58d04, zgc:158634)
  Promoter: CMV
  Tag / fusion protein: 3X Flag (N terminal on backbone); WT FOKI (C terminal on backbone)
  Cloning method: Restriction Enzyme; 5′ cloning site N/A (destroyed during cloning); 3′ cloning site N/A (destroyed during cloning)
  Sequencing primers: 5′ CMV-F; 3′ BGH-rev
Terms and licenses: Academic/Nonprofit Terms; Industry Terms: Not Available to Industry
Depositor comments: Target binding site: TTATCATTCGCATCTCGT It is strongly recommended that users perform a diagnostic digest to verify this plasmid prior to use. For example, a double digest of the plasmid with BamHI and KpnI should result in two bands at 2.3kb and 5.8kb.
How to cite: TAL3344 was a gift from Keith Joung (Addgene plasmid # 42807 ; http://n2t.net/addgene:42807 ; RRID:Addgene_42807)
